Addgene plasmid #207724: qTAG-C-miRFP670nano3-Puro
Purpose: (Empty Backbone) Empty C-terminus donor cassette. Integrate homology arms to target the C-terminus insertion of a miRFP670nano3-2A-Puro cassette
Depositing lab: Laurence Pelletier. Depositing organization: Sinai Health System. Publication: qTAG: an adaptable plasmid scaffold for CRISPR-based endogenous tagging. Philip R, Sharma A, Matellan L, Erpf AC, Hsu WH, Tkach JM, Wyatt HDM, Pelletier L. EMBO J. 2024 Dec 12. doi: 10.1038/s44318-024-00337-5. PubMed 39668248.
Backbone
  Vector backbone: pUC19
  Backbone manufacturer: Invitrogen
  Backbone size (bp): 2686
  Vector type: Mammalian Expression, CRISPR ; Donor Cassette
  Selectable markers: Puromycin
Growth in bacteria
  Bacterial resistance: Ampicillin, 100 μg/mL
  Growth temperature: 37°C
  Growth strain: DH5alpha
  Copy number: High Copy
Gene/Insert
  Gene/Insert name: None
Terms and licenses: Academic/Nonprofit Terms; Industry Terms: Not Available to Industry
Depositor comments: Please visit https://www.biorxiv.org/content/10.1101/2023.11.01.565029v3 for bioRxiv preprint.
How to cite: qTAG-C-miRFP670nano3-Puro was a gift from Laurence Pelletier (Addgene plasmid # 207724 ; http://n2t.net/addgene:207724 ; RRID:Addgene_207724)
