[The description below was written by a language model from this plasmid's Addgene catalogue record and pLannotate feature annotations shown in this document.]
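Description:
qTAG-C-miRFP670nano3-Puro is an empty donor scaffold for CRISPR-based endogenous tagging in mammalian cells, built on a pUC19 backbone. It is propagated in E. coli as a high-copy plasmid through the ColE1/pUC-type origin and selected with ampicillin via the β-lactamase gene and its own promoter. Remnants of the pUC19 cloning region (lacZα fragment, lac promoter and operator, CAP binding site, and short lacI, bom and rop fragments) flank the cassette and play no evident role in its function as a donor.

The payload is a promoterless cassette of about 1.3 kb. It begins with a near-infrared fluorescent protein coding sequence, which the annotation software matched to miRFP670nano and the catalogue names as the miRFP670nano3 variant. This family of proteins requires biliverdin as a cofactor. Downstream lies a puromycin N-acetyltransferase gene that, according to the catalogue entry, is joined to the tag through a 2A element. The 2A itself is not annotated in the feature table. No homology arms or target gene are present. The user inserts arms matching the 3′ end of a chosen locus, so that homology-directed repair after Cas9 cleavage fuses the fluorescent tag in frame to the C-terminus of the endogenous protein. Since no mammalian promoter is annotated, tag and resistance expression would presumably depend on the targeted gene's own promoter, linking puromycin selection to in-frame integration. The resistance gene is bracketed by lox71 and lox66 sites in the same orientation, which should allow Cre recombinase to excise the selection marker after edited cells are isolated, leaving the tag in place.
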