Features (pLannotate 1.2.2; 14 found; start..end, strand, type, name):
    137..236     +  misc_feature   bom (fragment): basis of mobility region from pBR322
    242..399     -  CDS            lacZα (fragment): LacZα fragment of β-galactosidase; lacZ fragment
    444..884     +  CDS            miRFP670nano: miRFP670nano is a basic (constitutively fluorescent) near ir fluorescent protein published in 2019, derived from Nostoc punctiforme. It has very low acid sensitivity. It requires the cofactor biliverdin for fluorescence.
    963..996     +  protein_bind   lox71: Left element (LE) mutant of loxP (Araki et al., 2010). Cre-mediated recombination occurs in the 8-bp core sequence (GCATACAT). Cre recombinase
   1071..1667    +  CDS            PuroR (fragment): puromycin N-acetyltransferase; pac from Streptomyces; confers resistance to puromycin
   1674..1707    +  protein_bind   lox66: Right element (RE) mutant of loxP (Araki et al., 2010). Cre-mediated recombination occurs in the 8-bp core sequence (GCATACAT). Cre recombinase
   1776..1792    -  protein_bind   lac operator: The lac repressor binds to the lac operator to inhibit transcription in E. coli. This inhibition can be relieved by adding lactose or isopropyl-β-D-thiogalactopyranoside (IPTG). lac repressor encoded by lacI
   1800..1830    -  promoter       lac promoter: promoter for the E. coli lac operon
   1845..1866    -  protein_bind   CAP binding site: CAP binding activates transcription in the presence of cAMP. E. coli catabolite activator protein
   1879..1971    -  CDS            lacI (fragment): lac repressor; lacI; The lac repressor binds to the lac operator to inhibit transcription in E. coli. This inhibition can be relieved by adding lactose or isopropyl-β-D-thiogalactopyranoside (IPTG).
   2154..2742    -  rep_origin     ori: high-copy-number ColE1/pMB1/pBR322/pUC origin of replication
   2913..3773    -  CDS            AmpR: β-lactamase; bla; confers resistance to ampicillin, carbenicillin, and related antibiotics
   3774..3878    -  promoter       AmpR promoter: bla
   3973..35      +  CDS            rop (fragment) (across the origin): Rop protein, which maintains plasmids at low copy number; rop
>Addgene plasmid #207724 | qTAG-C-miRFP670nano3-Puro | addgene full sequence | sequence record 413776 | Addgene NGS Result
TCGCGCGTTTCGGTGATGACGGTGAAAACCTCTGACACATGCAGCTCCCGGAGACGGTCACAGCTTGTCT
GTAAGCGGATGCCGGGAGCAGACAAGCCCGTCAGGGCGCGTCAGCGGGTGTTGGCGGGTGTCGGGGCTGG
CTTAACTATGCGGCATCAGAGCAGATTGTACTGAGAGTGCACCATATGCGGTGTGAAATACCGCACAGAT
GCGTAAGGAGAAAATACCGCATCAGGCGCCATTCGCCATTCAGGCTGCGCAACTGTTGGGAAGGGCGATC
GGTGCGGGCCTCTTCGCTATTACGCCAGCTGGCGAAAGGGGGATGTGCTGCAAGGCGATTAAGTTGGGTA
ACGCCAGGGTTTTCCCAGTCACGACGTTGTAAAACGACGGCCAGTGAATTCGGAGGAAGCGGAGGATCTG
GCGGTACCGGTGGAGGCGGATCTATGGCAAACCTGGACAAGATGCTGAACACCACCGTGACCGAGGTGCG
CAAGTTCCTGCAAGCAGACAGAGTGTGCGTGTTCAAGTTCGAGGAAGATTACTCCGGCACCGTCAGCCAC
GAAGCCGTGGACGACAGATGGATTAGCATCCTGAAAACCCAGGTGCAGGACAGATACTTCATGGAAACCA
GAGGCGAGGAATACGTCCACGGCAGATACCAGGCCATCGCCGACATCTACACAGCCAATCTGGTCGAGTG
CTACAGAGACCTGCTGATCGAGTTTCAGGTGCGGGCCATTCTGGCTGTCCCCATCCTGCAAGGCAAGAAG
CTGTGGGGCCTGCTGGTGGCCCACCAACTGGCCGGCCCTCGGGAGTGGCAGACCTGGGAAATCGACTTCC
TGAAACAGCAAGCCGTGGTGATGGGCATCGCCATCCAGCAGAGCGGAGGTGGCGGTTCCGGCAAGCCCAT
CCCCAACCCCCTGCTGGGCCTGGACAGCACCGGAGGTGGCGGATCAACGCGTTACCGTTCGTATAGCATA
CATTATACGAAGTTATCTGGATCCGGAGCTACTAACTTCAGCCTGCTGAAGCAGGCCGGAGACGTGGAGG
AGAACCCTGGACCTTCTAGAATGACCGAGTACAAGCCCACGGTGCGCCTCGCCACCCGCGACGACGTCCC
CAGGGCCGTACGCACCCTCGCCGCCGCGTTCGCCGACTACCCCGCCACGCGCCACACCGTCGATCCGGAC
CGCCACATCGAGCGGGTCACCGAGCTGCAAGAACTCTTCCTCACGCGCGTCGGGCTCGACATCGGCAAGG
TGTGGGTCGCGGACGACGGCGCCGCGGTGGCGGTCTGGACCACGCCGGAGAGCGTCGAAGCGGGGGCGGT
GTTCGCCGAGATCGGCCCGCGCATGGCCGAGTTGAGCGGTTCCCGGCTGGCCGCGCAGCAACAGATGGAA
GGCCTCCTGGCGCCGCACCGGCCCAAGGAGCCCGCGTGGTTCCTGGCCACCGTCGGCGTCTCGCCCGACC
ACCAGGGCAAGGGTCTGGGCAGCGCCGTCGTGCTCCCCGGAGTGGAGGCGGCCGAGCGCGCCGGGGTGCC
CGCCTTCCTGGAGACCTCCGCGCCCCGCAACCTCCCCTTCTACGAGCGGCTCGGCTTCACCGTCACCGCC
GACGTCGAGGTGCCCGAAGGACCGCGCACCTGGTGCATGACCCGCAAGCCCGGTGCCCCCGGGATAACTT
CGTATAGCATACATTATACGAACGGTAGCCTCGAGACCGGTAAGAGCAAGTGAAAGCTTGGCGTAATCAT
GGTCATAGCTGTTTCCTGTGTGAAATTGTTATCCGCTCACAATTCCACACAACATACGAGCCGGAAGCAT
AAAGTGTAAAGCCTGGGGTGCCTAATGAGTGAGCTAACTCACATTAATTGCGTTGCGCTCACTGCCCGCT
TTCCAGTCGGGAAACCTGTCGTGCCAGCTGCATTAATGAATCGGCCAACGCGCGGGGAGAGGCGGTTTGC
GTATTGGGCGCTCTTCCGCTTCCTCGCTCACTGACTCGCTGCGCTCGGTCGTTCGGCTGCGGCGAGCGGT
ATCAGCTCACTCAAAGGCGGTAATACGGTTATCCACAGAATCAGGGGATAACGCAGGAAAGAACATGTGA
GCAAAAGGCCAGCAAAAGGCCAGGAACCGTAAAAAGGCCGCGTTGCTGGCGTTTTTCCATAGGCTCCGCC
CCCCTGACGAGCATCACAAAAATCGACGCTCAAGTCAGAGGTGGCGAAACCCGACAGGACTATAAAGATA
CCAGGCGTTTCCCCCTGGAAGCTCCCTCGTGCGCTCTCCTGTTCCGACCCTGCCGCTTACCGGATACCTG
TCCGCCTTTCTCCCTTCGGGAAGCGTGGCGCTTTCTCATAGCTCACGCTGTAGGTATCTCAGTTCGGTGT
AGGTCGTTCGCTCCAAGCTGGGCTGTGTGCACGAACCCCCCGTTCAGCCCGACCGCTGCGCCTTATCCGG
TAACTATCGTCTTGAGTCCAACCCGGTAAGACACGACTTATCGCCACTGGCAGCAGCCACTGGTAACAGG
ATTAGCAGAGCGAGGTATGTAGGCGGTGCTACAGAGTTCTTGAAGTGGTGGCCTAACTACGGCTACACTA
GAAGAACAGTATTTGGTATCTGCGCTCTGCTGAAGCCAGTTACCTTCGGAAAAAGAGTTGGTAGCTCTTG
ATCCGGCAAACAAACCACCGCTGGTAGCGGTGGTTTTTTTGTTTGCAAGCAGCAGATTACGCGCAGAAAA
AAAGGATCTCAAGAAGATCCTTTGATCTTTTCTACGGGGTCTGACGCTCAGTGGAACGAAAACTCACGTT
AAGGGATTTTGGTCATGAGATTATCAAAAAGGATCTTCACCTAGATCCTTTTAAATTAAAAATGAAGTTT
TAAATCAATCTAAAGTATATATGAGTAAACTTGGTCTGACAGTTACCAATGCTTAATCAGTGAGGCACCT
ATCTCAGCGATCTGTCTATTTCGTTCATCCATAGTTGCCTGACTCCCCGTCGTGTAGATAACTACGATAC
GGGAGGGCTTACCATCTGGCCCCAGTGCTGCAATGATACCGCGAGACCCACGCTCACCGGCTCCAGATTT
ATCAGCAATAAACCAGCCAGCCGGAAGGGCCGAGCGCAGAAGTGGTCCTGCAACTTTATCCGCCTCCATC
CAGTCTATTAATTGTTGCCGGGAAGCTAGAGTAAGTAGTTCGCCAGTTAATAGTTTGCGCAACGTTGTTG
CCATTGCTACAGGCATCGTGGTGTCACGCTCGTCGTTTGGTATGGCTTCATTCAGCTCCGGTTCCCAACG
ATCAAGGCGAGTTACATGATCCCCCATGTTGTGCAAAAAAGCGGTTAGCTCCTTCGGTCCTCCGATCGTT
GTCAGAAGTAAGTTGGCCGCAGTGTTATCACTCATGGTTATGGCAGCACTGCATAATTCTCTTACTGTCA
TGCCATCCGTAAGATGCTTTTCTGTGACTGGTGAGTACTCAACCAAGTCATTCTGAGAATAGTGTATGCG
GCGACCGAGTTGCTCTTGCCCGGCGTCAATACGGGATAATACCGCGCCACATAGCAGAACTTTAAAAGTG
CTCATCATTGGAAAACGTTCTTCGGGGCGAAAACTCTCAAGGATCTTACCGCTGTTGAGATCCAGTTCGA
TGTAACCCACTCGTGCACCCAACTGATCTTCAGCATCTTTTACTTTCACCAGCGTTTCTGGGTGAGCAAA
AACAGGAAGGCAAAATGCCGCAAAAAAGGGAATAAGGGCGACACGGAAATGTTGAATACTCATACTCTTC
CTTTTTCAATATTATTGAAGCATTTATCAGGGTTATTGTCTCATGAGCGGATACATATTTGAATGTATTT
AGAAAAATAAACAAATAGGGGTTCCGCGCACATTTCCCCGAAAAGTGCCACCTGACGTCTAAGAAACCAT
TATTATCATGACATTAACCTATAAAAATAGGCGTATCACGAGGCCCTTTCGTC
